Addgene plasmid #120852: NK676
Purpose: Reporter gene expression in S. rosetta
Depositing lab: Nicole King. Depositing organization: University of California, Berkeley.
Backbone
  Vector backbone: pUC19
  Vector type: Choanoflagellate expression
Growth in bacteria
  Bacterial resistance: Ampicillin, 100 μg/mL
  Growth temperature: 37°C
  Growth strain: DH5alpha
  Copy number: High Copy
Gene/Insert
  Gene/Insert name: pac-P2A-mTFP (alt name: pEFl5'-Actin3'::pac-P2A-mTFP)
  Species: Synthetic
  Cloning method: Gibson Cloning
Terms and licenses: Academic/Nonprofit Terms; Industry Terms: Not Available to Industry
How to cite: NK676 was a gift from Nicole King (Addgene plasmid # 120852 ; http://n2t.net/addgene:120852 ; RRID:Addgene_120852)
