[The description below was written by a language model from this plasmid's Addgene catalogue record and pLannotate feature annotations shown in this document.]
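Description:
NK676 is a choanoflagellate expression plasmid built on the pUC19 backbone for reporter gene expression in Salpingoeca rosetta. In bacteria it is maintained as a high-copy plasmid through the ColE1/pUC-type origin of replication and selected with ampicillin via the β-lactamase (AmpR) gene and its own promoter. The remaining annotated backbone elements are pUC19 remnants: the CAP binding site, lac promoter and lac operator, fragments of lacZα and the multiple cloning site, and short fragments of lacI, bom and rop. None of these play a role in expression in the choanoflagellate host.

The payload, assembled by Gibson cloning, is a synthetic bicistronic cassette named pac-P2A-mTFP. The pac gene from Streptomyces alboniger encodes puromycin N-acetyltransferase, which detoxifies puromycin. It is followed by mTFP1, a constitutively fluorescent cyan (teal) protein derived from Clavularia. The gap between the two annotated coding sequences corresponds to the P2A peptide named in the insert. This ribosome-skipping sequence lets both proteins be produced as separate polypeptides from a single transcript, so drug resistance and fluorescence are coupled. The alternative name, pEFl5'-Actin3'::pac-P2A-mTFP, indicates that the cassette is flanked by a 5' regulatory region from an elongation factor gene and a 3' region from an actin gene. The feature table does not annotate these elements, although unannotated stretches upstream of pac and downstream of mTFP1 are consistent with their presence. The record does not state their species of origin. The design suits transfection of S. rosetta, with fluorescence marking expressing cells and puromycin resistance potentially allowing their selection.
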