Features (pLannotate 1.2.2; 13 found; start..end, strand, type, name):
     95..116     +  protein_bind   CAP binding site: CAP binding activates transcription in the presence of cAMP. E. coli catabolite activator protein
    131..161     +  promoter       lac promoter: promoter for the E. coli lac operon
    169..185     +  protein_bind   lac operator: The lac repressor binds to the lac operator to inhibit transcription in E. coli. This inhibition can be relieved by adding lactose or isopropyl-β-D-thiogalactopyranoside (IPTG). lac repressor encoded by lacI
   1332..1922    +  CDS            pac: PUAC_STRAD - Protein predicted: Swiss-Prot protein existence level 4. Detoxification of puromycin. From Streptomyces alboniger.
   1989..2696    +  CDS            mTFP1: mTFP1 is a basic (constitutively fluorescent) cyan fluorescent protein published in 2006, derived from Clavularia sp.. It has low acid sensitivity.
   2904..2936    -  misc_feature   MCS (fragment): pUC18/19 multiple cloning site
   2933..3090    +  CDS            lacZα (fragment): LacZα fragment of β-galactosidase; lacZ fragment
   3096..3195    -  misc_feature   bom (fragment): basis of mobility region from pBR322
   3297..3332    -  CDS            rop (fragment): Rop protein, which maintains plasmids at low copy number; rop
   3427..3531    +  promoter       AmpR promoter: bla
   3532..4392    +  CDS            AmpR: β-lactamase; bla; confers resistance to ampicillin, carbenicillin, and related antibiotics
   4563..5151    +  rep_origin     ori: high-copy-number ColE1/pMB1/pBR322/pUC origin of replication
   5334..82      +  CDS            lacI (fragment) (across the origin): lac repressor; lacI; The lac repressor binds to the lac operator to inhibit transcription in E. coli. This inhibition can be relieved by adding lactose or isopropyl-β-D-thiogalactopyranoside (IPTG).
>Addgene plasmid #120852 | NK676 | addgene full sequence | sequence record 233741 | Addgene NGS Result
GCAAACCGCCTCTCCCCGCGCGTTGGCCGATTCATTAATGCAGCTGGCACGACAGGTTTCCCGACTGGAA
AGCGGGCAGTGAGCGCAACGCAATTAATGTGAGTTAGCTCACTCATTAGGCACCCCAGGCTTTACACTTT
ATGCTTCCGGCTCGTATGTTGTGTGGAATTGTGAGCGGATAACAATTTCACACAGGAAACAGCTATGACC
ATGATTACGCCAAGCTTGTAACGACTGCAGTCTTGTTGTCGTTTGTCGTCGTCGTTCTCTGTCTCCCACC
CAACTTTTGCCAATTGCAACAGTGACTTCTGTACAATTTGCAACAGATACCAACGTGTCGAGTCAGCACA
AATGGCGAGGAAGGTTCGCGTGCATTGCTTGCGCGCCTCTTTGTCATGGGCGCACGCTGATTTGTGTGTG
ATTTGCACCAAATTTCCTGCCGACACAACTTGGGCCCGTACCACACGACCCGTTTCTGGACCCGTTTCTG
GCCCAGAAACGCGAATGTTGCGAAAGATGCGACCACGTGCTCGCTGTCGACAACACAAACTCCCGCACAA
TCCCCATGAAAAAAAAAGTGCTTGCTGGGCTTGTGTCTGGCCTGTGTGCGTGGCGTGGCCGCGTGTGGCT
TCGTTCTTGCTTCTGCTCACTCAGCCTGTTACACGCAGAGTGGCTGCGAGAAACAAGGAGAGGGGTTTGC
GGCATTGGCGCATGTGCATCTGCCTTTTTCATTGAGTCAGTCTGCAGCTCAAGAGGTTGGTTTCGTCGAC
GGATATGAGTGAGCTTCTATGGATGATGAGAGGTGGTGGTGGTTGTATGGTTGGTGGTTGGTGGTTGGTG
CAAGGCGAGCCACGCGAAGAGCGACAAGGATGAGGGAGAGGAGAGGAGACTAGGAAAGAGGTGAAGGGAA
GGGAAGGGCGAGCAATGACGACGAGATAAAAGACAGCCACCACCGCACCCGCACAAAAGCATTGCTCGCA
CGCATGGTCGTGTGTTATGTTTCACACCACCAACATAACCAATACAAGCCATCACCAATACAAGCCAGCG
CTCAAGCACACACGCACGCACGCACACACAATACACACGCACGTGAAACGTTCACATTGTCCGCTCACAA
ATGCCTTTCCCTTCTCGTCGCTTTCCTTGCCTTTTTTTCTTCCCCTCCTGACTTCCTTCCTGCCTTCCTT
CCTTCCTCCCCTTCTCCGTCCACCAACACCATTTATTTCTCTGCTCTTTTTCCTCGTGCCACGTGAGCAG
TCTTTTCGCGTCGTCTTCTTCTTTGACCCCGTTTACCGTCAACACCATCAACAACCAGCAACATGTCTGG
TACGGAGTACAAGCCTACCGTCCGCCTCGCTACCCGTGACGACGTGCCCCGTGCTGTCCGTACCCTCGCC
GCTGCCTTCGCTGACTACCCTGCTACCCGTCACACCGTCGACCCTGACCGCCACATCGAGCGTGTCACCG
AGCTGCAGGAGCTGTTCCTCACCCGCGTCGGCCTCGACATCGGGAAGGTCTGGGTCGCCGACGACGGTGC
TGCTGTCGCTGTCTGGACCACCCCTGAGTCTGTCGAGGCCGGTGCTGTCTTCGCTGAGATCGGCCCCCGC
ATGGCTGAGCTGTCTGGCTCCCGTCTCGCCGCTCAGCAGCAGATGGAGGGCCTCCTCGCCCCCCACCGCC
CCAAGGAGCCCGCCTGGTTCCTCGCCACCGTCGGCGTCTCTCCTGACCACCAGGGCAAGGGTCTCGGCTC
TGCCGTCGTCCTCCCTGGCGTCGAGGCCGCTGAGCGTGCTGGTGTCCCTGCTTTCCTCGAGACCTCCGCT
CCTCGCAACCTCCCCTTCTACGAGCGTCTCGGCTTCACCGTCACCGCCGACGTGGAGGTCCCCGAGGGTC
CTCGTACCTGGTGCATGACCCGCAAGCCCGGTGGCAGCGGTGCCACCAACTTTTCTCTGCTCAAGCAGGC
TGGCGACGTTGAAGAGAACCCCGGACCCATGGTCTCCAAGGGCGAGGAGACCACGATGGGCGTCATCAAG
CCCGACATGAAGATCAAGCTCAAGATGGAGGGCAACGTCAACGGCCACGCCTTCGTCATCGAGGGCGAGG
GCGAGGGCAAGCCCTACGACGGCACCAACACCATCAACCTCGAGGTCAAGGAGGGCGCCCCCCTCCCCTT
CTCCTACGACATCCTCACCACCGCCTTCGCCTACGGCAACCGCGCCTTCACCAAGTACCCCGACGACATC
CCCAACTACTTCAAGCAGTCCTTCCCCGAGGGCTACTCCTGGGAGCGCACCATGACCTTCGAGGACAAGG
GCATCGTCAAGGTCAAGTCCGACATCTCTATGGAGGAGGACTCCTTCATCTACGAGATCCACCTCAAGGG
CGAGAACTTCCCCCCCAACGGCCCCGTCATGCAGAAGAAGACCACCGGCTGGGACGCCTCCACCGAGCGC
ATGTACGTCCGCGACGGCGTCCTCAAGGGCGACGTGAAGCACAAGCTCCTCCTCGAGGGCGGCGGCCACC
ACCGCGTCGACTTCAAGACCATCTACCGCGCCAAGAAGGCCGTCAAGCTCCCCGACTACCACTTCGTCGA
CCACCGCATCGAGATCCTCAACCACAACAAGGACTACAACAAGGTCACCGTCTACGAGTCCGCCGTCGCC
CGCAACTCCACCGACGGCATGGACGAGCTGTACAAGGCTTAAGCGCCTCGTTGGTCATTGCCACCTTGTT
GCCTCTTTTGCTGTTGTCCTCGTGTCGACGCGTGCCACGTGCGCTTGTTGTGAGTTGATTCTGCTTCTTG
TGCACGTCATGCCGAGCCCTTGGGCCCCGCAATAAACCCACTATGCCAGTGTAACTATCCTTCCCCCCAA
TGTATAACTGTGACGATCAATGAGCGGTGCCCGTCTAGAGGATCCCCGGGTACCGAGCTCGAATTCACTG
GCCGTCGTTTTACAACGTCGTGACTGGGAAAACCCTGGCGTTACCCAACTTAATCGCCTTGCAGCACATC
CCCCTTTCGCCAGCTGGCGTAATAGCGAAGAGGCCCGCACCGATCGCCCTTCCCAACAGTTGCGCAGCCT
GAATGGCGAATGGCGCCTGATGCGGTATTTTCTCCTTACGCATCTGTGCGGTATTTCACACCGCATATGG
TGCACTCTCAGTACAATCTGCTCTGATGCCGCATAGTTAAGCCAGCCCCGACACCCGCCAACACCCGCTG
ACGCGCCCTGACGGGCTTGTCTGCTCCCGGCATCCGCTTACAGACAAGCTGTGACCGTCTCCGGGAGCTG
CATGTGTCAGAGGTTTTCACCGTCATCACCGAAACGCGCGAGACGAAAGGGCCTCGTGATACGCCTATTT
TTATAGGTTAATGTCATGATAATAATGGTTTCTTAGACGTCAGGTGGCACTTTTCGGGGAAATGTGCGCG
GAACCCCTATTTGTTTATTTTTCTAAATACATTCAAATATGTATCCGCTCATGAGACAATAACCCTGATA
AATGCTTCAATAATATTGAAAAAGGAAGAGTATGAGTATTCAACATTTCCGTGTCGCCCTTATTCCCTTT
TTTGCGGCATTTTGCCTTCCTGTTTTTGCTCACCCAGAAACGCTGGTGAAAGTAAAAGATGCTGAAGATC
AGTTGGGTGCACGAGTGGGTTACATCGAACTGGATCTCAACAGCGGTAAGATCCTTGAGAGTTTTCGCCC
CGAAGAACGTTTTCCAATGATGAGCACTTTTAAAGTTCTGCTATGTGGCGCGGTATTATCCCGTATTGAC
GCCGGGCAAGAGCAACTCGGTCGCCGCATACACTATTCTCAGAATGACTTGGTTGAGTACTCACCAGTCA
CAGAAAAGCATCTTACGGATGGCATGACAGTAAGAGAATTATGCAGTGCTGCCATAACCATGAGTGATAA
CACTGCGGCCAACTTACTTCTGACAACGATCGGAGGACCGAAGGAGCTAACCGCTTTTTTGCACAACATG
GGGGATCATGTAACTCGCCTTGATCGTTGGGAACCGGAGCTGAATGAAGCCATACCAAACGACGAGCGTG
ACACCACGATGCCTGTAGCAATGGCAACAACGTTGCGCAAACTATTAACTGGCGAACTACTTACTCTAGC
TTCCCGGCAACAATTAATAGACTGGATGGAGGCGGATAAAGTTGCAGGACCACTTCTGCGCTCGGCCCTT
CCGGCTGGCTGGTTTATTGCTGATAAATCTGGAGCCGGTGAGCGTGGGTCTCGCGGTATCATTGCAGCAC
TGGGGCCAGATGGTAAGCCCTCCCGTATCGTAGTTATCTACACGACGGGGAGTCAGGCAACTATGGATGA
ACGAAATAGACAGATCGCTGAGATAGGTGCCTCACTGATTAAGCATTGGTAACTGTCAGACCAAGTTTAC
TCATATATACTTTAGATTGATTTAAAACTTCATTTTTAATTTAAAAGGATCTAGGTGAAGATCCTTTTTG
ATAATCTCATGACCAAAATCCCTTAACGTGAGTTTTCGTTCCACTGAGCGTCAGACCCCGTAGAAAAGAT
CAAAGGATCTTCTTGAGATCCTTTTTTTCTGCGCGTAATCTGCTGCTTGCAAACAAAAAAACCACCGCTA
CCAGCGGTGGTTTGTTTGCCGGATCAAGAGCTACCAACTCTTTTTCCGAAGGTAACTGGCTTCAGCAGAG
CGCAGATACCAAATACTGTTCTTCTAGTGTAGCCGTAGTTAGGCCACCACTTCAAGAACTCTGTAGCACC
GCCTACATACCTCGCTCTGCTAATCCTGTTACCAGTGGCTGCTGCCAGTGGCGATAAGTCGTGTCTTACC
GGGTTGGACTCAAGACGATAGTTACCGGATAAGGCGCAGCGGTCGGGCTGAACGGGGGGTTCGTGCACAC
AGCCCAGCTTGGAGCGAACGACCTACACCGAACTGAGATACCTACAGCGTGAGCTATGAGAAAGCGCCAC
GCTTCCCGAAGGGAGAAAGGCGGACAGGTATCCGGTAAGCGGCAGGGTCGGAACAGGAGAGCGCACGAGG
GAGCTTCCAGGGGGAAACGCCTGGTATCTTTATAGTCCTGTCGGGTTTCGCCACCTCTGACTTGAGCGTC
GATTTTTGTGATGCTCGTCAGGGGGGCGGAGCCTATGGAAAAACGCCAGCAACGCGGCCTTTTTACGGTT
CCTGGCCTTTTGCTGGCCTTTTGCTCACATCTTCTTTCCTGCGTTATCCCCTGATTCTGTGGATAACCGT
ATTACCGCCTTTGAGTGAGCTGATACCGCTCGCCGCAGCCGAACGACCGAGCGCAGCGAGTCAGTGAGCG
AGGAAGCGGAAGAGCGCCCAATAC
